Addgene plasmid #67536: pCfB2227
Purpose: (Empty Backbone) EasyClone system-based yeast integrative vector carrying loxP-flanked SpHIS5 marker, integration into S. cerevisiae XI-3 chromosomal location, USER site for cloning, amp resistance
Depositing lab: Irina Borodina. Depositing organization: Danmarks Tekniske Universitet. Publication: EasyClone 2.0: expanded toolkit of integrative vectors for stable gene expression in industrial Saccharomyces cerevisiae strains. Stovicek V, Borja GM, Forster J, Borodina I. J Ind Microbiol Biotechnol. 2015 Sep 16. 10.1007/s10295-015-1684-8 PubMed 26376869.
Backbone
  Vector backbone: EasyClone
  Backbone size (bp): 6002
  Vector type: Yeast Expression, Cre/Lox ; integrative
  Selectable markers: HIS3
Growth in bacteria
  Bacterial resistance: Ampicillin, 100 μg/mL
  Growth temperature: 37°C
  Growth strain: DH5alpha
  Copy number: High Copy
Terms and licenses: Academic/Nonprofit Terms; Industry Terms: Not Available to Industry
How to cite: pCfB2227 was a gift from Irina Borodina (Addgene plasmid # 67536 ; http://n2t.net/addgene:67536 ; RRID:Addgene_67536)
