[The description below was written by a language model from this plasmid's Addgene catalogue record and pLannotate feature annotations shown in this document.]
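Description:
pCfB2227 is an empty-backbone yeast integrative vector from the EasyClone 2.0 toolkit, built for stable, single-site insertion of expression cassettes into the XI-3 chromosomal location of Saccharomyces cerevisiae. The 6,002 bp plasmid has no yeast replication origin in its annotation, consistent with an integrative design. In E. coli it is maintained at high copy through a ColE1/pUC-type origin and selected with ampicillin via the β-lactamase gene.

The yeast selection cassette consists of the Schizosaccharomyces pombe his5 gene, the functional counterpart of S. cerevisiae HIS3, driven by the Ashbya gossypii TEF promoter and closed by the TEF terminator. It complements histidine auxotrophy in his3 strains. Two loxP sites flank the cassette, so Cre recombinase can excise the marker after integration, allowing the same marker to be reused in successive rounds of engineering.

The record describes a USER cloning site for inserting genes and promoters. It is not annotated as a feature, but the oppositely oriented ADH1 and CYC1 terminators lie close together across the plasmid's numbering origin, an arrangement suited to terminating one or two inserted genes. No promoter for the payload is present, so it must be supplied with the insert.

The XI-3 homology arms are likewise not labelled explicitly. They presumably correspond to the largely unannotated stretches on either side of the cassette. Short hits there, such as the ASH1 fragment, and small fragments elsewhere (lacZα, KanR, rrnB terminators, 5S rRNA), look like incidental matches or backbone remnants. Two minimal FRT sites are also detected flanking the bacterial backbone, though the record does not state their purpose. The vector is typically used for marker-recyclable metabolic engineering of laboratory and industrial yeast strains.
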