Features (pLannotate 1.2.2; 20 found; start..end, strand, type, name):
     30..219     +  terminator     CYC1 terminator: S. cerevisiae CYC1; transcription terminator for CYC1
    267..300     -  protein_bind   loxP: Cre-mediated recombination occurs in the 8-bp core sequence (GCATACAT). Cre recombinase
    355..698     +  promoter       TEF promoter: Ashbya gossypii TEF promoter
    699..1352    +  CDS            S. pombe his5: imidazoleglycerol-phosphate dehydratase, required for histidine biosynthesis; Schizosaccharomyces pombe his5; yeast auxotrophic marker; corresponds to S. cerevisiae HIS3
   1358..1555    +  terminator     TEF terminator: Ashbya gossypii TEF terminator
   1615..1648    -  protein_bind   loxP: Cre-mediated recombination occurs in the 8-bp core sequence (GCATACAT). Cre recombinase
   1692..1710    -  promoter       T7 promoter: promoter for bacteriophage T7 RNA polymerase
   1718..1769    +  CDS            lacZα (fragment): LacZα fragment of β-galactosidase; lacZ fragment
   2274..2333    +  CDS            ASH1 (fragment): ASH1_YEAST - Experimental evidence at protein level: Swiss-Prot protein existence level 1. Component of the RPD3C(L) histone deacetylase complex (HDAC). Responsible for the deacetylation of lysine residues on the N-terminal part of the core histones (H2A, H2B, H3 and H4). Histone deacetylation gives a tag for epigenetic repression and plays an important role in transcriptional regulation, cell cycle progression and developmental events. ASH1 is necessary to repress HO in daughter cells to block mating-type switching through its binding to HO promoter 5'-YTGAT-3' sites. Also involved in pseudoh
   2375..2408    -  protein_bind   FRT (minimal): supports FLP-mediated excision but not integration (Turan and Bode, 2011) FLP recombinase from the Saccharomyces cerevisiae 2μ plasmid
   2878..2897    +  CDS            lacZα (fragment): LacZα fragment of β-galactosidase; lacZ fragment
   2922..2939    -  terminator     rrnB T2 terminator (fragment): transcription terminator T2 from the E. coli rrnB gene
   3164..3752    -  rep_origin     ori: high-copy-number ColE1/pMB1/pBR322/pUC origin of replication
   3876..4736    -  CDS            AmpR: β-lactamase; bla; confers resistance to ampicillin, carbenicillin, and related antibiotics
   4739..4835    -  promoter       AmpR promoter (fragment): bla
   4865..4889    -  CDS            KanR (fragment): aminoglycoside phosphotransferase; aph(3')-Ia; confers resistance to kanamycin
   4918..5033    +  ncRNA          5S rRNA: Accession: RF00001 - 5S ribosomal RNA
   5037..5077    +  terminator     rrnB T1 terminator (fragment): transcription terminator T1 from the E. coli rrnB gene
   5121..5154    +  protein_bind   FRT (minimal): supports FLP-mediated excision but not integration (Turan and Bode, 2011) FLP recombinase from the Saccharomyces cerevisiae 2μ plasmid
   5808..5973    -  terminator     ADH1 terminator: S. cerevisiae ADH1; transcription terminator for the S. cerevisiae alcohol dehydrogenase 1 (ADH1) gene
>Addgene plasmid #67536 | pCfB2227 | depositor full sequence | sequence record 116410 | pCfB2227 sequence 6002 bps
CAACGGAATGCGTGCGATCGCGTGCATTCATCCGCTCTAACCGAAAAGGAAGGAGTTAGACAACCTGAAG
TCTAGGTCCCTATTTATTTTTTTATAGTTATGTTAGTATTAAGAACGTTATTTATATTTCAAATTTTTCT
TTTTTTTCTGTACAGACGCGTGTACGCATGTAACATTATACTGAAAACCTTGCTTGAGAAGGTTTTGGGA
CGCTCGAAGATCGCGTCAGCTGAAGCTTCGTACGCTGCAGGTCGACAACCCTTAATATAACTTCGTATAA
TGTATGCTATACGAAGTTATTAGGTCTAGAGATCTGTTTAGCTTGCCTCGTCCCCGCCGGGTCACCCGGC
CAGCGACATGGAGGCCCAGAATACCCTCCTTGACAGTCTTGACGTGCGCAGCTCAGGGGCATGATGTGAC
TGTCGCCCGTACATTTAGCCCATACATCCCCATGTATAATCATTTGCATCCATACATTTTGATGGCCGCA
CGGCGCGAAGCAAAAATTACGGCTCCTCGCTGCAGACCTGCGAGCAGGGAAACGCTCCCCTCACAGACGC
GTTGAATTGTCCCCACGCCGCGCCCCTGTAGAGAAATATAAAAGGTTAGGATTTGCCACTGAGGTTCTTC
TTTCATATACTTCCTTTTAAAATCTTGCTAGGATACAGTTCTCACATCACATCCGAACATAAACAACCAT
GGGTAGGAGGGCTTTTGTAGAAAGAAATACGAACGAAACGAAAATCAGCGTTGCCATCGCTTTGGACAAA
GCTCCCTTACCTGAAGAGTCGAATTTTATTGATGAACTTATAACTTCCAAGCATGCAAACCAAAAGGGAG
AACAAGTAATCCAAGTAGACACGGGAATTGGATTCTTGGATCACATGTATCATGCACTGGCTAAACATGC
AGGCTGGAGCTTACGACTTTACTCAAGAGGTGATTTAATCATCGATGATCATCACACTGCAGAAGATACT
GCTATTGCACTTGGTATTGCATTCAAGCAGGCTATGGGTAACTTTGCCGGCGTTAAAAGATTTGGACATG
CTTATTGTCCACTTGACGAAGCTCTTTCTAGAAGCGTAGTTGACTTGTCGGGACGGCCCTATGCTGTTAT
CGATTTGGGATTAAAGCGTGAAAAGGTTGGGGAATTGTCCTGTGAAATGATCCCTCACTTACTATATTCC
TTTTCGGTAGCAGCTGGAATTACTTTGCATGTTACCTGCTTATATGGTAGTAATGACCATCATCGTGCTG
AAAGCGCTTTTAAATCTCTGGCTGTTGCCATGCGCGCGGCTACTAGTCTTACTGGAAGTTCTGAAGTCCC
AAGCACGAAGGGAGTGTTGTAAAGAGTACTGACAATAAAAAGATTCTTGTTTTCAAGAACTTGTCATTTG
TATAGTTTTTTTATATTGTAGTTGTTCTATTTTAATCAAATGTTAGCGTGATTTATATTTTTTTTCGCCT
CGACATCATCTGCCCAGATGCGAAGTTAAGTGCGCAGAAAGTAATATCATGCGTCAATCGTATGTGAATG
CTGGTCGCTATACTGCTGTCGATTCGATACTAACGCCGCCATCCAGTTTAAACGAGCTCTCGAGAACCCT
TAATATAACTTCGTATAATGTATGCTATACGAAGTTATTAGGTGATATCAGATCCACTAGTGGCCTATGC
ACCCAATTCGCCCTATAGTGAGTCGTATTACGCGCGCTCACTGGCCGTCGTTTTACAACGTCGTGACTGG
GAAAACCCTGGCGTTACCCCTGCAGGACTAGTGCTGAGGCATTAATTTACGTGGATTGAGCCAGCAATAC
AGATCATTATTAAACTGTTTTGTACATGATGTTAGTATATAATCGTAAAGCTTTTCTAATATGTATACCT
TATACATGGAACTCCACAGAACTTGCAAACATACCAAAAATCCTTTATTCTTGTTCACTCATTTTACATC
AAAAAATAATATTTCAGTTATTAAGGAAAATAAAAAAATAGATTAGAGAAGCATTTTGAAGAAATAGTAT
ATTCTTTTATTGAACCTAAGAGCGTGATATTTTTACTCGAAATAAAATACGAAAAATCTATACACTCATC
TTTCCGACTACTATTGGCTCCTGCTCAAAAAAAGAGGGAAAAAAAGCTCCAAAATTCTATCTTTTCCTAT
CGCTCCTGTCCTATCCTTATTACGTTCATTACTATTTTAATACTATCCATTCTTTTATTTTCAGTCTAAA
AAAAACATTTCTCATAACGGGAAAAGCAAAAAAATGTCAAGCTTATACATCAAAACACCACTGCATGCAT
TATCTGCTGGTCCGGATTCTCAATTAAGACCTCAGCGCGGCCGCAAATTTAAATAAAATGAAGTGAAGTT
CCTATACTTTCTAGAGAATAGGAACTTCTATAGTGAGTCGAATAAGGGCGACACAAAATTTATTCTAAAT
GCATAATAAATACTGATAACATCTTATAGTTTGTATTATATTTTGTATTATCGTTGACATGTATAATTTT
GATATCAAAAACTGATTTTCCCTTTATTATTTTCGAGATTTATTTTCTTAATTCTCTTTAACAAACTAGA
AATATTGTATATACAAAAAATCATAAATAATAGATGAATAGTTTAATTATAGGTGTTCATCAATCGAAAA
AGCAACGTATCTTATTTAAAGTGCGTTGCTTTTTTCTCATTTATAAGGTTAAATAATTCTCATATATCAA
GCAAAGTGACAGGCGCCCTTAAATATTCTGACAAATGCTCTTTCCCTAAACTCCCCCCATAAAAAAACCC
GCCGAAGCGGGTTTTTACGTTATTTGCGGATTAACGATTACTCGTTATCAGAACCGCCCAGGGGGCCCGA
GCTTAAGACTGGCCGTCGTTTTACAACACAGAAAGAGTTTGTAGAAACGCAAAAAGGCCATCCGTCAGGG
GCCTTCTGCTTAGTTTGATGCCTGGCAGTTCCCTACTCTCGCCTTCCGCTTCCTCGCTCACTGACTCGCT
GCGCTCGGTCGTTCGGCTGCGGCGAGCGGTATCAGCTCACTCAAAGGCGGTAATACGGTTATCCACAGAA
TCAGGGGATAACGCAGGAAAGAACATGTGAGCAAAAGGCCAGCAAAAGGCCAGGAACCGTAAAAAGGCCG
CGTTGCTGGCGTTTTTCCATAGGCTCCGCCCCCCTGACGAGCATCACAAAAATCGACGCTCAAGTCAGAG
GTGGCGAAACCCGACAGGACTATAAAGATACCAGGCGTTTCCCCCTGGAAGCTCCCTCGTGCGCTCTCCT
GTTCCGACCCTGCCGCTTACCGGATACCTGTCCGCCTTTCTCCCTTCGGGAAGCGTGGCGCTTTCTCATA
GCTCACGCTGTAGGTATCTCAGTTCGGTGTAGGTCGTTCGCTCCAAGCTGGGCTGTGTGCACGAACCCCC
CGTTCAGCCCGACCGCTGCGCCTTATCCGGTAACTATCGTCTTGAGTCCAACCCGGTAAGACACGACTTA
TCGCCACTGGCAGCAGCCACTGGTAACAGGATTAGCAGAGCGAGGTATGTAGGCGGTGCTACAGAGTTCT
TGAAGTGGTGGGCTAACTACGGCTACACTAGAAGAACAGTATTTGGTATCTGCGCTCTGCTGAAGCCAGT
TACCTTCGGAAAAAGAGTTGGTAGCTCTTGATCCGGCAAACAAACCACCGCTGGTAGCGGTGGTTTTTTT
GTTTGCAAGCAGCAGATTACGCGCAGAAAAAAAGGATCTCAAGAAGATCCTTTGATCTTTTCTACGGGGT
CTGACGCTCAGTGGAACGACGCGCGCGTAACTCACGTTAAGGGATTTTGGTCATGAGCTTGCGCCGTCCC
GTCAAGTCAGCGTAATGCTCTGCTTTTACCAATGCTTAATCAGTGAGGCACCTATCTCAGCGATCTGTCT
ATTTCGTTCATCCATAGTTGCCTGACTCCCCGTCGTGTAGATAACTACGATACGGGAGGGCTTACCATCT
GGCCCCAGCGCTGCGATGATACCGCGAGAACCACGCTCACCGGCTCCGGATTTATCAGCAATAAACCAGC
CAGCCGGAAGGGCCGAGCGCAGAAGTGGTCCTGCAACTTTATCCGCCTCCATCCAGTCTATTAATTGTTG
CCGGGAAGCTAGAGTAAGTAGTTCGCCAGTTAATAGTTTGCGCAACGTTGTTGCCATCGCTACAGGCATC
GTGGTGTCACGCTCGTCGTTTGGTATGGCTTCATTCAGCTCCGGTTCCCAACGATCAAGGCGAGTTACAT
GATCCCCCATGTTGTGCAAAAAAGCGGTTAGCTCCTTCGGTCCTCCGATCGTTGTCAGAAGTAAGTTGGC
CGCAGTGTTATCACTCATGGTTATGGCAGCACTGCATAATTCTCTTACTGTCATGCCATCCGTAAGATGC
TTTTCTGTGACTGGTGAGTACTCAACCAAGTCATTCTGAGAATAGTGTATGCGGCGACCGAGTTGCTCTT
GCCCGGCGTCAATACGGGATAATACCGCGCCACATAGCAGAACTTTAAAAGTGCTCATCATTGGAAAACG
TTCTTCGGGGCGAAAACTCTCAAGGATCTTACCGCTGTTGAGATCCAGTTCGATGTAACCCACTCGTGCA
CCCAACTGATCTTCAGCATCTTTTACTTTCACCAGCGTTTCTGGGTGAGCAAAAACAGGAAGGCAAAATG
CCGCAAAAAAGGGAATAAGGGCGACACGGAAATGTTGAATACTCATATTCTTCCTTTTTCAATATTATTG
AAGCATTTATCAGGGTTATTGTCTCATGAGCGGATACATATTTGAATGTATTTAGAAAAATAAACAAATA
GGGGTCAGTGTTACAACCAATTAACCAATTCTGAACATTATCGCGAGCCCATTTATACCTGAATATGGCT
CATAACACCCCTTGTTTGCCTGGCGGCAGTAGCGCGGTGGTCCCACCTGACCCCATGCCGAACTCAGAAG
TGAAACGCCGTAGCGCCGATGGTAGTGTGGGGACTCCCCATGCGAGAGTAGGGAACTGCCAGGCATCAAA
TAAAACGAAAGGCTCAGTCGAAAGACTGGGCCTTTCGCCCGGGCTAATTATGGGGTGTCGCCCTTATTCG
ACTCTATAGTGAAGTTCCTATTCTCTAGAAAGTATAGGAACTTCTGAAGTGGGGATTTAAATGCGGCCGC
GCTGAGGGTTTAATAGTTACTTGCTCTATGCGTTTGCGCATCCTCTTTTTACTTTTTTTTTTTCAGTAAA
GCCTAAGCATAAATCGTTTTATACGTACGACACGTTCAACTTTTCTTGGTTAGTAGTGGCAATCTCTGCA
ATACATACAGGGAGTCATGGTCTATCATCTTGTCCAATCAAAGAAGCATCGGTTCAGATCGAGCAAACTG
TAGGGAGAAAGGAAAGTAGAAATGCAGAGTGTGCTATATGTCCAATCTCGGTTTTGTAGTTTGGATGTCA
TTAGAGATCTACCACCCAACCGGCTGCTTTCATGTGGAACAGAAAAGAAATCGGGGCGCTTCCTCTTCTG
TATTCCTTTAGTTAACGTTTTTATTCAGCCATCTAACCATCATACCCCCATACGGTAACAAAACCTCTTC
TAAGAAAAGAAGTCTCTGCTCCTCCGCCATCTTATTTTTATTCGCTGCGCGCGTTTATTGTCGCATCGCT
GGCCAGCAAAAAATTGGTTGCCTTTTTTTACCTAAAAAAGACACATCTAACTGATTAGTTTTCCGTTTTA
GGATATTGACGCCAAGCGTGCGTCTGATTATTAAGTCCTCAGCGAGCTCGCATGGAATGCGTGCGATGAG
CGACCTCATGCTATACCTGAGAAAGCAACCTGACCTACAGGAAAGAGTTACTCAAGAATAAGAATTTTCG
TTTTAAAACCTAAGAGTCACTTTAAAATTTGTATACACTTATTTTTTTTATAACTTATTTAATAATAAAA
ATCATAAATCATAAGAAATTCGCTTATTTAGAAGTGTCAACAACGTATCTAC
