>Addgene plasmid #67536 | pCfB2227 | addgene partial sequence | sequence record 139418 | M13pUC-Fwd  5'-CCCAGTCACGACGTTGTAAAACG-3'
ACTCACTATAGGGCGAATTGGGTGCATAGGCCACTAGTGGATCTGATATCACCTAATAACTTCGTATAGC
ATACATTATACGAAGTTATATTAAGGGTTCTCGAGAGCTCGTTTAAACTGGATGGCGGCGTTAGTATCGA
ATCGACAGCAGTATAGCGACCAGCATTCACATACGATTGACGCATGATATTACTTTCTGCGCACTTAACT
TCGCATCTGGGCAGATGATGTCGAGGCGAAAAAAAATATAAATCACGCTAACATTTGATTAAAATAGAAC
AACTACAATATAAAAAAACTATACAAATGACAAGTTCTTGAAAACAAGAATCTTTTTATTGTCAGTACTC
TTTACAACACTCCCTTCGTGCTTGGGACTTCAGAACTTCCAGTAAGACTAGTAGCCGCGCGCATGGCAAC
AGCCAGAGATTTAAAAGCGCTTTCAGCACGATGATGGTCATTACTACCATATAAGCAGGTAACATGCAAA
GTAATTCCAGCTGCTACCGAAAAGGAATATAGTAAGTGAGGGATCATTTCACAGGACAATTCCCCAACCT
TTTCACGCTTTAATCCCAAATCGATAACAGCATAGGGCCGTCCCGACAAGTCAACCACGCTTCTAGAAAG
AGCTTCGTCAAGTGGACAATAAGCATGTCCAAATCTTTTAACGCCGGCAAAGTTACCCATAGCCTGCTTG
AATGCAATACCAAGTGCAATAGCAGTATCTTCTGCAGTGTGATGATCATCGATGATTAAATCACCTCTTG
AGTAAAGTCGTAAGCTCCAGCCTGCATGTTTAGCCAGTGCATGATACATGTGATCCAAGAAT
