>Addgene plasmid #67536 | pCfB2227 | addgene partial sequence | sequence record 139419 | pHybLex_rev 5'-GAGTCACTTTAAAATTTGTATACAC-3'
TCATAAATCATAAGAAATTCGCTTATTTAGAAGTGTCAACAACGTATCTACCAACGGAATGCGTGCGATC
GCGTGCATTCATCCGCTCTAACCGAAAAGGAAGGAGTTAGACAACCTGAAGTCTAGGTCCCTATTTATTT
TTTTATAGTTATGTTAGTATTAAGAACGTTATTTATATTTCAAATTTTTCTTTTTTTTCTGTACAGACGC
GTGTACGCATGTAACATTATACTGAAAACCTTGCTTGAGAAGGTTTTGGGACGCTCGAAGATCGCGTCAG
CTGAAGCTTCGTACGCTGCAGGTCGACAACCCTTAATATAACTTCGTATAATGTATGCTATACGAAGTTA
TTAGGTCTAGAGATCTGTTTAGCTTGCCTCGTCCCCGCCGGGTCACCCGGCCAGCGACATGGAGGCCCAG
AATACCCTCCTTGACAGTCTTGACGTGCGCAGCTCAGGGGCATGATGTGACTGTCGCCCGTACATTTAGC
CCATACATCCCCATGTATAATCATTTGCATCCATACATTTTGATGGCCGCACGGCGCGAAGCAAAAATTA
CGGCTCCTCGCTGCAGACCTGCGAGCAGGGAAACGCTCCCCTCACAGACGCGTTGAATTGTCCCCACGCC
GCGCCCCTGTAGAGAAATATAAAAGGTTAGGATTTGCCACTGAGGTTCTTCTTTCATATACTTCCTTTTA
AAATCTTGCTAGGATACAGTTCTCACATCACATCCGAACATAAACAACCATGGGTAGGAGGGCTTTTGTA
GAAAGAAATACGAACGAAACGAAAATCAGCGTTGCCATCGCTTTGGACAAAGCTCCCTTACCTGAAGAGT
CGAATTTTATTGATGAACTTATAACTTCCAAGCATGCAAACCAAAAGGGAGAACAAGTAATCCAAGTAGA
CACGGGAATTGGATTCTTGGATCACATGTATCATGCACTGGCTAAACATGCAGGCTGGAGCTTA
